Addgene plasmid #242833: EGFP-VAV1
Purpose: Encodes human VAV1 and N-terminal EGFP tag
Depositing lab: Cheng-han Yu. Depositing organization: University of Hong Kong. Publication: PI(3,4,5)P3-mediated Cdc42 activation regulates macrophage podosome assembly. Qi Y, Yu CH. Cell Mol Life Sci. 2025 Mar 24;82(1):127. doi: 10.1007/s00018-025-05664-2. PubMed 40126693.
Backbone
  Vector backbone: pEGFP-C1
  Vector type: Mammalian Expression
Growth in bacteria
  Bacterial resistance: Kanamycin, 50 μg/mL
  Growth temperature: 37°C
  Growth strain: DH5alpha
  Copy number: High Copy
Gene/Insert
  Gene/Insert name: VAV1
  Species: H. sapiens (human)
  Mutation: N/A
  Entrez Gene: VAV1 (a.k.a. VAV)
  Tag / fusion protein: EGFP (N terminal on backbone)
  Cloning method: Gibson Cloning
Terms and licenses: Academic/Nonprofit Terms; Industry Terms: Not Available to Industry
How to cite: EGFP-VAV1 was a gift from Cheng-han Yu (Addgene plasmid # 242833 ; http://n2t.net/addgene:242833 ; RRID:Addgene_242833)
