[The description below was written by a language model from this plasmid's Addgene catalogue record and pLannotate feature annotations shown in this document.]
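Description:
EGFP-VAV1 is a mammalian expression plasmid built on the pEGFP-C1 backbone that produces human VAV1 fused at its N terminus to EGFP. The sequenced construct is 7,272 nt. It replicates in E. coli at high copy from a ColE1/pUC-type origin and also carries an f1 bacteriophage origin. Selection relies on a single Tn5 aminoglycoside phosphotransferase gene (NeoR/KanR) placed behind tandem promoters. A bacterial bla-type promoter drives it for kanamycin resistance in bacteria, and the SV40 enhancer/early promoter drives it in mammalian cells, where it can confer G418 resistance. The HSV TK polyadenylation signal terminates this cassette. The short ble, SV40 large T antigen and bGH poly(A) fragments in the annotation appear to be partial matches within backbone sequence rather than functional parts.

The expression cassette uses the human cytomegalovirus immediate early enhancer and promoter for strong constitutive transcription. The EGFP coding sequence is immediately followed by the VAV1 coding sequence with no annotated gap, consistent with a continuous fusion assembled by Gibson cloning. The remaining multiple cloning site lies downstream of the insert, and the SV40 polyadenylation signal ends the transcript. No mutation is recorded for the insert.

VAV1 couples tyrosine kinase signalling to activation of Rho/Rac family GTPases. The EGFP tag allows the protein's localisation and dynamics to be followed by fluorescence microscopy in transfected cells. The associated publication concerns phosphoinositide-dependent Cdc42 activation and podosome assembly in macrophages, which suggests the context in which the construct was used, although the record states only that it encodes EGFP-tagged human VAV1.
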