Features (pLannotate 1.2.2; 15 found; start..end, strand, type, name):
      1..589     +  rep_origin     ori: high-copy-number ColE1/pMB1/pBR322/pUC origin of replication
    764..1067    +  enhancer       CMV enhancer: human cytomegalovirus immediate early enhancer
   1068..1271    +  promoter       CMV promoter: human cytomegalovirus (CMV) immediate early promoter
   1316..2032    +  CDS            EGFP: EGFP is a basic (constitutively fluorescent) green fluorescent protein published in 1996, derived from Aequorea victoria. It is reported to be a rapidly-maturing weak dimer with moderate acid sensitivity.
   2033..4567    +  CDS            VAV1: VAV_HUMAN - Also known as VAV. Experimental evidence at protein level: Swiss-Prot protein existence level 1. Couples tyrosine kinase signals with the activation of the Rho/Rac GTPases, thus leading to cell differentiation and/or proliferation. From Homo sapiens (Human).
   4574..4639    +  misc_feature   MCS: multiple cloning site
   4656..4740    +  CDS            large T antigen (fragment): large T antigen from SV40 (simian virus 40)
   4763..4884    +  polyA_signal   SV40 poly(A) signal: SV40 polyadenylation signal
   4918..5346    -  rep_origin     f1 ori (sequence partly withheld): f1 bacteriophage origin of replication; arrow indicates direction of (+) strand synthesis
   5373..5477    +  promoter       AmpR promoter: bla
   5479..5836    +  promoter       SV40 promoter: SV40 enhancer and early promoter
   5871..6665    +  CDS            NeoR/KanR: aminoglycoside phosphotransferase from Tn5; aph(3')-II (or nptII); confers resistance to neomycin, kanamycin, and G418 (Geneticin®)
   6686..6838    +  CDS            ble (fragment): BLE_KLEPN - Experimental evidence at protein level: Swiss-Prot protein existence level 1. Binding protein with a strong affinity to the bleomycin family of antibiotics. Binds to CL990; an antimitotic-antibiotic compound. From Klebsiella pneumoniae.
   6897..6944    +  polyA_signal   HSV TK poly(A) signal: herpes simplex virus thymidine kinase polyadenylation signal (Cole and Stacy, 1985)
   7035..7051    -  polyA_signal   bGH poly(A) signal (fragment): bovine growth hormone polyadenylation signal
>Addgene plasmid #242833 | EGFP-VAV1 | addgene full sequence | sequence record 484516 | Addgene NGS Result
TTGAGATCCTTTTTTTCTGCGCGTAATCTGCTGCTTGCAAACAAAAAAACCACCGCTACCAGCGGTGGTT
TGTTTGCCGGATCAAGAGCTACCAACTCTTTTTCCGAAGGTAACTGGCTTCAGCAGAGCGCAGATACCAA
ATACTGTTCTTCTAGTGTAGCCGTAGTTAGGCCACCACTTCAAGAACTCTGTAGCACCGCCTACATACCT
CGCTCTGCTAATCCTGTTACCAGTGGCTGCTGCCAGTGGCGATAAGTCGTGTCTTACCGGGTTGGACTCA
AGACGATAGTTACCGGATAAGGCGCAGCGGTCGGGCTGAACGGGGGGTTCGTGCACACAGCCCAGCTTGG
AGCGAACGACCTACACCGAACTGAGATACCTACAGCGTGAGCTATGAGAAAGCGCCACGCTTCCCGAAGG
GAGAAAGGCGGACAGGTATCCGGTAAGCGGCAGGGTCGGAACAGGAGAGCGCACGAGGGAGCTTCCAGGG
GGAAACGCCTGGTATCTTTATAGTCCTGTCGGGTTTCGCCACCTCTGACTTGAGCGTCGATTTTTGTGAT
GCTCGTCAGGGGGGCGGAGCCTATGGAAAAACGCCAGCAACGCGGCCTTTTTACGGTTCCTGGCCTTTTG
CTGGCCTTTTGCTCACATGTTCTTTCCTGCGTTATCCCCTGATTCTGTGGATAACCGTATTACCGCCATG
CATTAGTTATTAATAGTAATCAATTACGGGGTCATTAGTTCATAGCCCATATATGGAGTTCCGCGTTACA
TAACTTACGGTAAATGGCCCGCCTGGCTGACCGCCCAACGACCCCCGCCCATTGACGTCAATAATGACGT
ATGTTCCCATAGTAACGCCAATAGGGACTTTCCATTGACGTCAATGGGTGGAGTATTTACGGTAAACTGC
CCACTTGGCAGTACATCAAGTGTATCATATGCCAAGTACGCCCCCTATTGACGTCAATGACGGTAAATGG
CCCGCCTGGCATTATGCCCAGTACATGACCTTATGGGACTTTCCTACTTGGCAGTACATCTACGTATTAG
TCATCGCTATTACCATGGTGATGCGGTTTTGGCAGTACATCAATGGGCGTGGATAGCGGTTTGACTCACG
GGGATTTCCAAGTCTCCACCCCATTGACGTCAATGGGAGTTTGTTTTGGCACCAAAATCAACGGGACTTT
CCAAAATGTCGTAACAACTCCGCCCCATTGACGCAAATGGGCGGTAGGCGTGTACGGTGGGAGGTCTATA
TAAGCAGAGCTGGTTTAGTGAACCGTCAGATCCGCTAGCGCTACCGGTCGCCACCATGGTGAGCAAGGGC
GAGGAGCTGTTCACCGGGGTGGTGCCCATCCTGGTCGAGCTGGACGGCGACGTAAACGGCCACAAGTTCA
GCGTGTCCGGCGAGGGCGAGGGCGATGCCACCTACGGCAAGCTGACCCTGAAGTTCATCTGCACCACCGG
CAAGCTGCCCGTGCCCTGGCCCACCCTCGTGACCACCCTGACCTACGGCGTGCAGTGCTTCAGCCGCTAC
CCCGACCACATGAAGCAGCACGACTTCTTCAAGTCCGCCATGCCCGAAGGCTACGTCCAGGAGCGCACCA
TCTTCTTCAAGGACGACGGCAACTACAAGACCCGCGCCGAGGTGAAGTTCGAGGGCGACACCCTGGTGAA
CCGCATCGAGCTGAAGGGCATCGACTTCAAGGAGGACGGCAACATCCTGGGGCACAAGCTGGAGTACAAC
TACAACAGCCACAACGTCTATATCATGGCCGACAAGCAGAAGAACGGCATCAAGGTGAACTTCAAGATCC
GCCACAACATCGAGGACGGCAGCGTGCAGCTCGCCGACCACTACCAGCAGAACACCCCCATCGGCGACGG
CCCCGTGCTGCTGCCCGACAACCACTACCTGAGCACCCAGTCCGCCCTGAGCAAAGACCCCAACGAGAAG
CGCGATCACATGGTCCTGCTGGAGTTCGTGACCGCCGCCGGGATCACTCTCGGCATGGACGAGCTGTACA
AGATGGAGCTGTGGCGCCAATGCACCCACTGGCTCATCCAGTGCCGGGTGCTGCCGCCCAGCCACCGCGT
GACCTGGGATGGGGCTCAGGTGTGTGAACTGGCCCAGGCCCTCCGGGATGGTGTCCTTCTGTGTCAGCTG
CTTAACAACCTGCTACCCCATGCCATCAACCTGCGTGAGGTCAACCTGCGCCCCCAGATGTCCCAGTTCC
TGTGCCTTAAGAACATTAGAACCTTCCTGTCCACCTGCTGTGAGAAGTTCGGCCTCAAGCGGAGCGAGCT
CTTCGAAGCCTTTGACCTCTTCGATGTGCAGGATTTTGGCAAGGTCATCTACACCCTGTCTGCTCTGTCC
TGGACCCCGATCGCCCAGAACAGGGGGATCATGCCCTTCCCCACCGAGGAGGAGAGTGTAGGTGATGAAG
ACATCTACAGTGGCCTGTCCGACCAGATCGACGACACGGTGGAGGAGGATGAGGACCTGTATGACTGCGT
GGAGAATGAGGAGGCGGAAGGCGACGAGATCTATGAGGACCTCATGCGCTCGGAGCCCGTGTCCATGCCG
CCCAAGATGACAGAGTATGACAAGCGCTGCTGCTGCCTGCGGGAGATCCAGCAGACGGAGGAGAAGTACA
CTGACACGCTGGGCTCCATCCAGCAGCATTTCTTGAAGCCCCTGCAACGGTTCCTGAAACCTCAAGACAT
TGAGATCATCTTTATCAACATTGAGGACCTGCTTCGTGTTCATACTCACTTCCTAAAGGAGATGAAGGAA
GCCCTGGGCACCCCTGGCGCAGCCAATCTCTACCAGGTCTTCATCAAATACAAGGAGAGGTTCCTCGTCT
ATGGCCGCTACTGCAGCCAGGTGGAGTCAGCCAGCAAACACCTGGACCGTGTGGCCGCAGCCCGGGAGGA
CGTGCAGATGAAGCTGGAGGAATGTTCTCAGAGAGCCAACAACGGGAGGTTCACCCTGCGGGACCTGCTG
ATGGTGCCTATGCAGCGAGTTCTCAAATATCACCTCCTTCTCCAGGAGCTGGTGAAACACACGCAGGAGG
CGATGGAGAAGGAGAACCTGCGGCTGGCCCTGGATGCCATGAGGGACCTGGCTCAGTGCGTGAACGAGGT
CAAGCGAGACAACGAGACACTGCGACAGATCACCAATTTCCAGCTGTCCATTGAGAACCTGGACCAGTCT
CTGGCTCACTATGGCCGGCCCAAGATCGACGGGGAACTCAAGATCACCTCGGTGGAACGGCGCTCCAAGA
TGGACAGGTATGCCTTCCTGCTCGACAAAGCTCTACTCATCTGTAAGCGCAGGGGAGACTCCTATGACCT
CAAGGACTTTGTAAACCTGCACAGCTTCCAGGTTCGGGATGACTCTTCAGGAGACCGAGACAACAAGAAG
TGGAGCCACATGTTCCTCCTGATCGAGGACCAAGGTGCCCAGGGCTATGAGCTGTTCTTCAAGACAAGAG
AATTGAAGAAGAAGTGGATGGAGCAGTTTGAGATGGCCATCTCCAACATCTATCCGGAGAATGCCACCGC
CAACGGGCATGACTTCCAGATGTTCTCCTTTGAGGAGACCACATCCTGCAAGGCCTGTCAGATGCTGCTT
AGAGGTACCTTCTATCAGGGCTACCGCTGCCATCGGTGCCGGGCATCTGCACACAAGGAGTGTCTGGGGA
GGGTCCCTCCATGTGGCCGACATGGGCAAGATTTCCCAGGAACTATGAAGAAGGACAAACTACATCGCAG
GGCTCAGGACAAAAAGAGGAATGAGCTGGGTCTGCCCAAGATGGAGGTGTTTCAGGAATACTACGGGCTT
CCTCCACCCCCTGGAGCCATTGGACCCTTTCTACGGCTCAACCCTGGAGACATTGTGGAGCTCACGAAGG
CTGAGGCTGAACAGAACTGGTGGGAGGGCAGAAATACATCTACTAATGAAATTGGCTGGTTTCCTTGTAA
CAGGGTGAAGCCCTATGTCCATGGCCCTCCTCAGGACCTGTCTGTTCATCTCTGGTACGCAGGCCCCATG
GAGCGGGCAGGGGCAGAGAGCATCCTGGCCAACCGCTCGGACGGGACTTTCTTGGTGCGGCAGAGGGTGA
AGGATGCAGCAGAATTTGCCATCAGCATTAAATATAACGTCGAGGTCAAGCACATTAAAATCATGACAGC
AGAAGGACTGTACCGGATCACAGAGAAAAAGGCTTTCCGGGGGCTTACGGAGCTGGTGGAGTTTTACCAG
CAGAACTCTCTAAAGGATTGCTTCAAGTCTCTGGACACCACCTTGCAGTTCCCCTTCAAGGAGCCTGAAA
AGAGAACCATCAGCAGGCCAGCAGTGGGAAGCACAAAGTATTTTGGCACAGCCAAAGCCCGCTATGACTT
CTGCGCCCGAGACCGATCAGAGCTGTCGCTCAAGGAGGGTGACATCATCAAGATCCTTAACAAGAAGGGA
CAGCAAGGCTGGTGGCGAGGGGAGATCTATGGCCGGGTTGGCTGGTTCCCTGCCAACTACGTGGAGGAAG
ATTATTCTGAATACTGCACTAGTTCCGGACTCAGATCTCGAGCTCAAGCTTCGAATTCTGCAGTCGACGG
TACCGCGGGCCCGGGATCCACCGGATCTAGATAACTGATCATAATCAGCCATACCACATTTGTAGAGGTT
TTACTTGCTTTAAAAAACCTCCCACACCTCCCCCTGAACCTGAAACATAAAATGAATGCAATTGTTGTTG
TTAACTTGTTTATTGCAGCTTATAATGGTTACAAATAAAGCAATAGCATCACAAATTTCACAAATAAAGC
ATTTTTTTCACTGCATTCTAGTTGTGGTTTGTCCAAACTCATCAATGTATCTTAACGCGTAAATTGTAAG
CGTTAATATTTTGTTAAAATTCGCGTTAAATTTTTGTTAAATCAGCTCATTTTTTAACCAATAGGCCGAA
ATCGGCAAAATCCCTTATAAATCAAAAGAATAGACCGAGATAGGGT
[37 nt withheld, positions 5017-5053]
AAAGAACGTGGACTCCAACGTCAAAGG
[49 nt withheld, positions 5081-5129]
T
[91 nt withheld, positions 5131-5221]
G
[124 nt withheld, positions 5223-5346]
CAGGTGGCACTTTTCGGGGAAATGTGCGCGGAACCCCTATTTGTTTATTTTTCTAAATACATTCAAATAT
GTATCCGCTCATGAGACAATAACCCTGATAAATGCTTCAATAATATTGAAAAAGGAAGAGTCCTGAGGCG
GAAAGAACCAGCTGTGGAATGTGTGTCAGTTAGGGTGTGGAAAGTCCCCAGGCTCCCCAGCAGGCAGAAG
TATGCAAAGCATGCATCTCAATTAGTCAGCAACCAGGTGTGGAAAGTCCCCAGGCTCCCCAGCAGGCAGA
AGTATGCAAAGCATGCATCTCAATTAGTCAGCAACCATAGTCCCGCCCCTAACTCCGCCCATCCCGCCCC
TAACTCCGCCCAGTTCCGCCCATTCTCCGCCCCATGGCTGACTAATTTTTTTTATTTATGCAGAGGCCGA
GGCCGCCTCGGCCTCTGAGCTATTCCAGAAGTAGTGAGGAGGCTTTTTTGGAGGCCTAGGCTTTTGCAAA
GATCGATCAAGAGACAGGATGAGGATCGTTTCGCATGATTGAACAAGATGGATTGCACGCAGGTTCTCCG
GCCGCTTGGGTGGAGAGGCTATTCGGCTATGACTGGGCACAACAGACAATCGGCTGCTCTGATGCCGCCG
TGTTCCGGCTGTCAGCGCAGGGGCGCCCGGTTCTTTTTGTCAAGACCGACCTGTCCGGTGCCCTGAATGA
ACTGCAAGACGAGGCAGCGCGGCTATCGTGGCTGGCCACGACGGGCGTTCCTTGCGCAGCTGTGCTCGAC
GTTGTCACTGAAGCGGGAAGGGACTGGCTGCTATTGGGCGAAGTGCCGGGGCAGGATCTCCTGTCATCTC
ACCTTGCTCCTGCCGAGAAAGTATCCATCATGGCTGATGCAATGCGGCGGCTGCATACGCTTGATCCGGC
TACCTGCCCATTCGACCACCAAGCGAAACATCGCATCGAGCGAGCACGTACTCGGATGGAAGCCGGTCTT
GTCGATCAGGATGATCTGGACGAAGAGCATCAGGGGCTCGCGCCAGCCGAACTGTTCGCCAGGCTCAAGG
CGAGCATGCCCGACGGCGAGGATCTCGTCGTGACCCATGGCGATGCCTGCTTGCCGAATATCATGGTGGA
AAATGGCCGCTTTTCTGGATTCATCGACTGTGGCCGGCTGGGTGTGGCGGACCGCTATCAGGACATAGCG
TTGGCTACCCGTGATATTGCTGAAGAGCTTGGCGGCGAATGGGCTGACCGCTTCCTCGTGCTTTACGGTA
TCGCCGCTCCCGATTCGCAGCGCATCGCCTTCTATCGCCTTCTTGACGAGTTCTTCTGAGCGGGACTCTG
GGGTTCGAAATGACCGACCAAGCGACGCCCAACCTGCCATCACGAGATTTCGATTCCACCGCCGCCTTCT
ATGAAAGGTTGGGCTTCGGAATCGTTTTCCGGGACGCCGGCTGGATGATCCTCCAGCGCGGGGATCTCAT
GCTGGAGTTCTTCGCCCACCCTAGGGGGAGGCTAACTGAAACACGGAAGGAGACAATACCGGAAGGAACC
CGCGCTATGACGGCAATAAAAAGACAGAATAAAACGCACGGTGTTGGGTCGTTTGTTCATAAACGCGGGG
TTCGGTCCCAGGGCTGGCACTCTGTCGATACCCCACCGAGACCCCATTGGGGCCAATACGCCCGCGTTTC
TTCCTTTTCCCCACCCCACCCCCCAAGTTCGGGTGAAGGCCCAGGGCTCGCAGCCAACGTCGGGGCGGCA
GGCCCTGCCATAGCCTCAGGTTACTCATATATACTTTAGATTGATTTAAAACTTCATTTTTAATTTAAAA
GGATCTAGGTGAAGATCCTTTTTGATAATCTCATGACCAAAATCCCTTAACGTGAGTTTTCGTTCCACTG
AGCGTCAGACCCCGTAGAAAAGATCAAAGGATCTTC
